Addgene plasmid #168898: pEntry_HCoV-HKU1-nsp9
Purpose: Gateway-compatible Entry vector
Depositing lab: Pascal Falter-Braun. Depositing organization: Helmholtz Munich. Publication: A resource of human coronavirus protein-coding sequences in a flexible, multipurpose Gateway Entry clone collection. Weller B, Lin CW, Pogoutse O, Sauer M, Marin-de la Rosa N, Strobel A, Young V, Knapp JJ, Rayhan A, Falter C, Kim DK, Roth FP, Falter-Braun P. G3 (Bethesda). 2023 Jul 5;13(7):jkad105. doi: 10.1093/g3journal/jkad105. PubMed 37267226.
Backbone
  Vector backbone: pENTR223.1*SfiI
  Backbone size w/o insert (bp): 2800
  Vector type: Gateway-compatible Entry vector
Growth in bacteria
  Bacterial resistance: Spectinomycin, 50 μg/mL
  Growth temperature: 37°C
  Growth strain: DH5alpha
  Copy number: High Copy
Gene/Insert
  Gene/Insert name: HCoV-HKU1-nsp9 (alt name: nsp9)
  Species: Other
  Insert size (bp): 330
  Entrez Gene: ORF1ab (a.k.a. HCHV1gp1)
  Cloning method: Restriction Enzyme; 5′ cloning site SfiI (unknown if destroyed); 3′ cloning site SfiI (unknown if destroyed)
  Sequencing primers: 5′ M13 uni (-21); 3′ M13 rev (-29)
Resource information
  A portion of this plasmid was derived from a plasmid made by: Synthesized by Twist Bioscience
Terms and licenses: Academic/Nonprofit Terms; Industry Terms: Not Available to Industry
Depositor comments: 5'-linker: SfiI-BamHI-ATG-BamHI (GGCCGTCAaggccaggatccatgggatcc), 3'-linker: PacI-TAA-AsiSI-SfiI (cttaatTAAgacgcgatcgcggcctcatGGGCC).
How to cite: pEntry_HCoV-HKU1-nsp9 was a gift from Pascal Falter-Braun (Addgene plasmid # 168898 ; http://n2t.net/addgene:168898 ; RRID:Addgene_168898)
