[The description below was written by a language model from this plasmid's Addgene catalogue record and pLannotate feature annotations shown in this document.]
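Description:
pEntry_HCoV-HKU1-nsp9 is a Gateway-compatible Entry clone built on the pENTR223.1 backbone, carrying the coding sequence for non-structural protein 9 (nsp9) of human coronavirus HKU1, a mature product of the ORF1ab polyprotein. The plasmid is about 3.2 kb and is maintained in E. coli at high copy through a ColE1/pUC-type origin. Selection uses spectinomycin, conferred by the aadA aminoglycoside adenylyltransferase gene (SmR). A fragment of the class 1 integron Pc promoter and a short remnant of a gentamicin resistance gene lie just upstream of SmR. Short lacI and lacZα fragments are also annotated; these appear to be non-functional backbone remnants.

The roughly 330 bp synthesized insert was cloned between SfiI sites and sits between attL1 and attL2, although the automated annotation did not label the insert itself. These sites allow LR Clonase-mediated transfer of the ORF into any attR-containing Destination vector. According to the depositor, the 5′ linker places an ATG start codon between two BamHI sites. The 3′ linker supplies a TAA stop codon within a PacI site, followed by an AsiSI site. This arrangement suggests that the start and stop codons can be removed by restriction digestion to permit N- or C-terminal fusions, though the record does not say so explicitly. The rrnB T1 and T2 terminators upstream of attL1 insulate the cassette from read-through transcription. A T7 promoter lies beyond attL2, oriented back toward the insert, and M13 primer sites are used for sequence verification. The Entry vector has no dedicated expression promoter for the ORF. The clone belongs to a collection of human coronavirus protein-coding sequences intended as a flexible source for generating expression constructs. The two feature tables describe the same 3,179 nt circle and differ only in the start coordinate.
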