Features (pLannotate 1.2.2; 11 found; start..end, strand, type, name):
    414..506     +  CDS            lacI (fragment): lac repressor; lacI; The lac repressor binds to the lac operator to inhibit transcription in E. coli. This inhibition can be relieved by adding lactose or isopropyl-β-D-thiogalactopyranoside (IPTG).
    561..588     -  terminator     rrnB T2 terminator: transcription terminator T2 from the E. coli rrnB gene
    720..763     +  terminator     rrnB T1 terminator: Escherichia coli rrnB; transcription terminator T1 from the E. coli rrnB gene
    810..846     -  CDS            lacZα (fragment): LacZα fragment of β-galactosidase; lacZ fragment
    862..958     +  protein_bind   attL1: mutant version of attL; recombination site for the Gateway® LR reaction LR Clonase™
   1352..1450    -  protein_bind   attL2: mutant version of attL; recombination site for the Gateway® LR reaction LR Clonase™
   1468..1486    -  promoter       T7 promoter: promoter for bacteriophage T7 RNA polymerase
   1676..1699    +  promoter       Pc promoter (fragment): intI1 (promoter lies within the coding sequence); class 1 integron promoter
   1875..1931    +  CDS            GmR (fragment): gentamycin acetyltransferase; aacC1; confers resistance to gentamycin
   1938..2729    +  CDS            SmR: aminoglycoside adenylyltransferase (Murphy, 1985); aadA; confers resistance to spectinomycin and streptomycin
   2822..231     +  rep_origin     ori (across the origin): high-copy-number ColE1/pMB1/pBR322/pUC origin of replication
>Addgene plasmid #168898 | pEntry_HCoV-HKU1-nsp9 | addgene full sequence | sequence record 479293 | Addgene NGS Result
ACCTACACCGAACTGAGATACCTACAGCGTGAGCTATGAGAAAGCGCCACGCTTCCCGAAGGGAGAAAGG
CGGACAGGTATCCGGTAAGCGGCAGGGTCGGAACAGGAGAGCGCACGAGGGAGCTTCCAGGGGGAAACGC
CTGGTATCTTTATAGTCCTGTCGGGTTTCGCCACCTCTGACTTGAGCGTCGATTTTTGTGATGCTCGTCA
GGGGGGCGGAGCCTATGGAAAAACGCCAGCAACGCGGCCTTTTTACGGTTCCTGGCCTTTTGCTGGCCTT
TTGCTCACATGTTCTTTCCTGCGTTATCCCCTGATTCTGTGGATAACCGTATTACCGCCTTTGAGTGAGC
TGATACCGCTCGCCGCAGCCGAACGACCGAGCGCAGCGAGTCAGTGAGCGAGGAAGCGGAAGAGCGCCCA
ATACGCAAACCGCCTCTCCCCGCGCGTTGGCCGATTCATTAATGCAGCTGGCACGACAGGTTTCCCGACT
GGAAAGCGGGCAGTGAGCGCAACGCAATTAATACGCGTACCGCTAGCCAGGAAGAGTTTGTAGAAACGCA
AAAAGGCCATCCGTCAGGATGGCCTTCTGCTTAGTTTGATGCCTGGCAGTTTATGGCGGGCGTCCTGCCC
GCCACCCTCCGGGCCGTTGCTTCACAACGTTCAAATCCGCTCCCGGCGGATTTGTCCTACTCAGGAGAGC
GTTCACCGACAAACAACAGATAAAACGAAAGGCCCAGTCTTCCGACTGAGCCTTTCGTTTTATTTGATGC
CTGGCAGTTCCCTACTCTCGCGTTAACGCTAGCATGGATGTTTTCCCAGTCACGACGTTGTAAAACGACG
GCCAGTCTTAAGCTCGGGCCCCAAATAATGATTTTATTTTGACTGATAGTGACCTGTTCGTTGCAACAAA
TTGATGAGCAATGCTTTTTTATAATGCCAACTTTGTACAAAAAAGCAGAAGGGCCGTCAAGGCCAGGATC
CATGGGATCCAATAATGAGTTGATGCCTCATAAATTAAAAATACAAGTTGTTAATAGTGGTTCTGATATG
AATTGTAATATTCCTACTCAATGTTATTATAATAATGGTAGTAGTGGTAGAATAGTTTATGCTGTTCTTA
GTGATGTTGATGGTCTTAAGTATACTAAGATAATGAAAGATGATGGAAATTGTGTTGTTTTAGAGCTTGA
TCCTCCTTGTAAATTTTCTATACAAGATGTTAAGGGACTTAAAATTAAGTATCTTTATTTTATTAAAGGA
TGTAACACTTTAGCTAGAGGGTGGGTTGTTGGTACTTTATCTTCAACAATTAGATTGCAGCTTAATTAAG
ACGCGATCGCGGCCTCATGGGCCCAGCTTTCTTGTACAAAGTTGGCATTATAAAAAATAATTGCTCATCA
ATTTGTTGCAACGAACAGGTCACTATCAGTCAAAATAAAATCATTATTTGCCATCCAGCTGATATCCCCT
ATAGTGAGTCGTATTACATGGTCATAGCTGTTTCCTGGCAGCTCTGGCCCGTGTCTCAAAATCTCTGATG
TTACATTGCACAAGATAAAAATATATCATCATGCCTCCTCTAGACCAGCCAGGACAGAAATGCCTCGACT
TCGCTGCTACCCAAGGTTGCCGGGTGACGCACACCGTGGAAACGGATGAAGGCACGAACCCAGTGGACAT
AAGCCTGTTCGGTTCGTAAGCTGTAATGCAAGTAGCGTATGCGCTCACGCAACTGGTCCAGAACCTTGAC
CGAACGCAGCGGTGGTAACGGCGCAGTGGCGGTTTTCATGGCTTGTTATGACTGTTTTTTTGGGGTACAG
TCTATGCCTCGGGCATCCAAGCAGCAAGCGCGTTACGCCGTGGGTCGATGTTTGATGTTATGGAGCAGCA
ACGATGTTACGCAGCAGGGCAGTCGCCCTAAAACAAAGTTAAACATTATGAGGGAAGCGGTGATCGCCGA
AGTATCGACTCAACTATCAGAGGTAGTTGGCGTCATCGAGCGCCATCTCGAACCGACGTTGCTGGCCGTA
CATTTGTACGGCTCCGCAGTGGATGGCGGCCTGAAGCCACACAGTGATATTGATTTGCTGGTTACGGTGA
CCGTAAGGCTTGATGAAACAACGCGGCGAGCTTTGATCAACGACCTTTTGGAAACTTCGGCTTCCCCTGG
AGAGAGCGAGATTCTCCGCGCTGTAGAAGTCACCATTGTTGTGCACGACGACATCATTCCGTGGCGTTAT
CCAGCTAAGCGCGAACTGCAATTTGGAGAATGGCAGCGCAATGACATTCTTGCAGGTATCTTCGAGCCAG
CCACGATCGACATTGATCTGGCTATCTTGCTGACAAAAGCAAGAGAACATAGCGTTGCCTTGGTAGGTCC
AGCGGCGGAGGAACTCTTTGATCCGGTTCCTGAACAGGATCTATTTGAGGCGCTAAATGAAACCTTAACG
CTATGGAACTCGCCGCCCGACTGGGCTGGCGATGAGCGAAATGTAGTGCTTACGTTGTCCCGCATTTGGT
ACAGCGCAGTAACCGGCAAAATCGCGCCGAAGGATGTCGCTGCCGACTGGGCAATGGAGCGCCTGCCGGC
CCAGTATCAGCCCGTCATACTTGAAGCTAGACAGGCTTATCTTGGACAAGAAGAAGATCGCTTGGCCTCG
CGCGCAGATCAGTTGGAAGAATTTGTCCACTACGTGAAAGGCGAGATCACCAAGGTAGTCGGCAAATAAC
CCTCGAGCCACCCATGACCAAAATCCCTTAACGTGAGTTACGCGTCGTTCCACTGAGCGTCAGACCCCGT
AGAAAAGATCAAAGGATCTTCTTGAGATCCTTTTTTTCTGCGCGTAATCTGCTGCTTGCAAACAAAAAAA
CCACCGCTACCAGCGGTGGTTTGTTTGCCGGATCAAGAGCTACCAACTCTTTTTCCGAAGGTAACTGGCT
TCAGCAGAGCGCAGATACCAAATACTGTTCTTCTAGTGTAGCCGTAGTTAGGCCACCACTTCAAGAACTC
TGTAGCACCGCCTACATACCTCGCTCTGCTAATCCTGTTACCAGTGGCTGCTGCCAGTGGCGATAAGTCG
TGTCTTACCGGGTTGGACTCAAGACGATAGTTACCGGATAAGGCGCAGCGGTCGGGCTGAACGGGGGGTT
CGTGCACACAGCCCAGCTTGGAGCGAACG
