Features (pLannotate 1.2.2; 11 found; start..end, strand, type, name):
    717..809     +  CDS            lacI (fragment): lac repressor; lacI; The lac repressor binds to the lac operator to inhibit transcription in E. coli. This inhibition can be relieved by adding lactose or isopropyl-β-D-thiogalactopyranoside (IPTG).
    864..891     -  terminator     rrnB T2 terminator: transcription terminator T2 from the E. coli rrnB gene
   1023..1066    +  terminator     rrnB T1 terminator: Escherichia coli rrnB; transcription terminator T1 from the E. coli rrnB gene
   1113..1149    -  CDS            lacZα (fragment): LacZα fragment of β-galactosidase; lacZ fragment
   1165..1261    +  protein_bind   attL1: mutant version of attL; recombination site for the Gateway® LR reaction LR Clonase™
   1655..1753    -  protein_bind   attL2: mutant version of attL; recombination site for the Gateway® LR reaction LR Clonase™
   1771..1789    -  promoter       T7 promoter: promoter for bacteriophage T7 RNA polymerase
   1979..2002    +  promoter       Pc promoter (fragment): intI1 (promoter lies within the coding sequence); class 1 integron promoter
   2178..2234    +  CDS            GmR (fragment): gentamycin acetyltransferase; aacC1; confers resistance to gentamycin
   2241..3032    +  CDS            SmR: aminoglycoside adenylyltransferase (Murphy, 1985); aadA; confers resistance to spectinomycin and streptomycin
   3125..534     +  rep_origin     ori (across the origin): high-copy-number ColE1/pMB1/pBR322/pUC origin of replication
>Addgene plasmid #168898 | pEntry_HCoV-HKU1-nsp9 | analyzer sequence | sequence record 327359
CTACCAGCGGTGGTTTGTTTGCCGGATCAAGAGCTACCAACTCTTTTTCCGAAGGTAACTGGCTTCAGCA
GAGCGCAGATACCAAATACTGTCCTTCTAGTGTAGCCGTAGTTAGGCCACCACTTCAAGAACTCTGTAGC
ACCGCCTACATACCTCGCTCTGCTAATCCTGTTACCAGTGGCTGCTGCCAGTGGCGATAAGTCGTGTCTT
ACCGGGTTGGACTCAAGACGATAGTTACCGGATAAGGCGCAGCGGTCGGGCTGAACGGGGGGTTCGTGCA
CACAGCCCAGCTTGGAGCGAACGACCTACACCGAACTGAGATACCTACAGCGTGAGCATTGAGAAAGCGC
CACGCTTCCCGAAGGGAGAAAGGCGGACAGGTATCCGGTAAGCGGCAGGGTCGGAACAGGAGAGCGCACG
AGGGAGCTTCCAGGGGGAAACGCCTGGTATCTTTATAGTCCTGTCGGGTTTCGCCACCTCTGACTTGAGC
GTCGATTTTTGTGATGCTCGTCAGGGGGGCGGAGCCTATGGAAAAACGCCAGCAACGCGGCCTTTTTACG
GTTCCTGGCCTTTTGCTGGCCTTTTGCTCACATGTTCTTTCCTGCGTTATCCCCTGATTCTGTGGATAAC
CGTATTACCGCCTTTGAGTGAGCTGATACCGCTCGCCGCAGCCGAACGACCGAGCGCAGCGAGTCAGTGA
GCGAGGAAGCGGAAGAGCGCCCAATACGCAAACCGCCTCTCCCCGCGCGTTGGCCGATTCATTAATGCAG
CTGGCACGACAGGTTTCCCGACTGGAAAGCGGGCAGTGAGCGCAACGCAATTAATACGCGTACCGCTAGC
CAGGAAGAGTTTGTAGAAACGCAAAAAGGCCATCCGTCAGGATGGCCTTCTGCTTAGTTTGATGCCTGGC
AGTTTATGGCGGGCGTCCTGCCCGCCACCCTCCGGGCCGTTGCTTCACAACGTTCAAATCCGCTCCCGGC
GGATTTGTCCTACTCAGGAGAGCGTTCACCGACAAACAACAGATAAAACGAAAGGCCCAGTCTTCCGACT
GAGCCTTTCGTTTTATTTGATGCCTGGCAGTTCCCTACTCTCGCGTTAACGCTAGCATGGATGTTTTCCC
AGTCACGACGTTGTAAAACGACGGCCAGTCTTAAGCTCGGGCCCCAAATAATGATTTTATTTTGACTGAT
AGTGACCTGTTCGTTGCAACAAATTGATGAGCAATGCTTTTTTATAATGCCAACTTTGTACAAAAAAGCA
GAAGGGCCGTCAAGGCCAGGATCCATGGGATCCAATAATGAGTTGATGCCTCATAAATTAAAAATACAAG
TTGTTAATAGTGGTTCTGATATGAATTGTAATATTCCTACTCAATGTTATTATAATAATGGTAGTAGTGG
TAGAATAGTTTATGCTGTTCTTAGTGATGTTGATGGTCTTAAGTATACTAAGATAATGAAAGATGATGGA
AATTGTGTTGTTTTAGAGCTTGATCCTCCTTGTAAATTTTCTATACAAGATGTTAAGGGACTTAAAATTA
AGTATCTTTATTTTATTAAAGGATGTAACACTTTAGCTAGAGGGTGGGTTGTTGGTACTTTATCTTCAAC
AATTAGATTGCAGCTTAATTAAGACGCGATCGCGGCCTCATGGGCCCAGCTTTCTTGTACAAAGTTGGCA
TTATAAAAAATAATTGCTCATCAATTTGTTGCAACGAACAGGTCACTATCAGTCAAAATAAAATCATTAT
TTGCCATCCAGCTGATATCCCCTATAGTGAGTCGTATTACATGGTCATAGCTGTTTCCTGGCAGCTCTGG
CCCGTGTCTCAAAATCTCTGATGTTACATTGCACAAGATAAAAATATATCATCATGCCTCCTCTAGACCA
GCCAGGACAGAAATGCCTCGACTTCGCTGCTGCCCAAGGTTGCCGGGTGACGCACACCGTGGAAACGGAT
GAAGGCACGAACCCAGTGGACATAAGCCTGTTCGGTTCGTAAGCTGTAATGCAAGTAGCGTATGCGCTCA
CGCAACTGGTCCAGAACCTTGACCGAACGCAGCGGTGGTAACGGCGCAGTGGCGGTTTTCATGGCTTGTT
ATGACTGTTTTTTTGGGGTACAGTCTATGCCTCGGGCATCCAAGCAGCAAGCGCGTTACGCCGTGGGTCG
ATGTTTGATGTTATGGAGCAGCAACGATGTTACGCAGCAGGGCAGTCGCCCTAAAACAAAGTTAAACATC
ATGAGGGAAGCGGTGATCGCCGAAGTATCGACTCAACTATCAGAGGTAGTTGGCGTCATCGAGCGCCATC
TCGAACCGACGTTGCTGGCCGTACATTTGTACGGCTCCGCAGTGGATGGCGGCCTGAAGCCACACAGTGA
TATTGATTTGCTGGTTACGGTGACCGTAAGGCTTGATGAAACAACGCGGCGAGCTTTGATCAACGACCTT
TTGGAAACTTCGGCTTCCCCTGGAGAGAGCGAGATTCTCCGCGCTGTAGAAGTCACCATTGTTGTGCACG
ACGACATCATTCCGTGGCGTTATCCAGCTAAGCGCGAACTGCAATTTGGAGAATGGCAGCGCAATGACAT
TCTTGCAGGTATCTTCGAGCCAGCCACGATCGACATTGATCTGGCTATCTTGCTGACAAAAGCAAGAGAA
CATAGCGTTGCCTTGGTAGGTCCAGCGGCGGAGGAACTCTTTGATCCGGTTCCTGAACAGGATCTATTTG
AGGCGCTAAATGAAACCTTAACGCTATGGAACTCGCCGCCCGACTGGGCTGGCGATGAGCGAAATGTAGT
GCTTACGTTGTCCCGCATTTGGTACAGCGCAGTAACCGGCAAAATCGCGCCGAAGGATGTCGCTGCCGAC
TGGGCAATGGAGCGCCTGCCGGCCCAGTATCAGCCCGTCATACTTGAAGCTAGACAGGCTTATCTTGGAC
AAGAAGAAGATCGCTTGGCCTCGCGCGCAGATCAGTTGGAAGAATTTGTCCACTACGTGAAAGGCGAGAT
CACCAAGGTAGTCGGCAAATAACCCTCGAGCCACCCATGACCAAAATCCCTTAACGTGAGTTACGCGTCG
TTCCACTGAGCGTCAGACCCCGTAGAAAAGATCAAAGGATCTTCTTGAGATCCTTTTTTTCTGCGCGTAA
TCTGCTGCTTGCAAACAAAAAAACCACCG
