>Addgene plasmid #168898 | pEntry_HCoV-HKU1-nsp9 | depositor partial sequence | sequence record 327360 | gene-specific Insert sequence
AATAATGAGTTGATGCCTCATAAATTAAAAATACAAGTTGTTAATAGTGGTTCTGATATGAATTGTAATA
TTCCTACTCAATGTTATTATAATAATGGTAGTAGTGGTAGAATAGTTTATGCTGTTCTTAGTGATGTTGA
TGGTCTTAAGTATACTAAGATAATGAAAGATGATGGAAATTGTGTTGTTTTAGAGCTTGATCCTCCTTGT
AAATTTTCTATACAAGATGTTAAGGGACTTAAAATTAAGTATCTTTATTTTATTAAAGGATGTAACACTT
TAGCTAGAGGGTGGGTTGTTGGTACTTTATCTTCAACAATTAGATTGCAG
